>Addgene plasmid #111990 | Hsh155 157-972 | depositor full sequence | sequence record 210584 | Hsh155 157-972 sequence 7659 bps
TCGCGCGTTTCGGTGATGACGGTGAAAACCTCTGACACATGCAGCTCCCGGAGACGGTCACAGCTTGTCT
GTAAGCGGATGCCGGGAGCAGACAAGCCCGTCAGGGCGCGTCAGCGGGTGTTGGCGGGTGTCGGGGCTGG
CTTAACTATGCGGCATCAGAGCAGATTGTACTGAGAGTGCACCATAAACGACATTACTATATATATAATA
TAGGAAGCATTTAATAGACAGCATCGTAATATATGTGTACTTTGCAGTTATGACGCCAGATGGCAGTAGT
GGAAGATATTCTTTATTGAAAAATAGCTTGTCACCTTACGTACAATCTTGATCCGGAGCTTTTCTTTTTT
TGCCGATTAAGAATTAATTCGGTCGAAAAAAGAAAAGGAGAGGGCCAAGAGGGAGGGCATTGGTGACTAT
TGAGCACGTGAGTATACGTGATTAAGCACACAAAGGCAGCTTGGAGTATGTCTGTTATTAATTTCACAGG
TAGTTCTGGTCCATTGGTGAAAGTTTGCGGCTTGCAGAGCACAGAGGCCGCAGAATGTGCTCTAGATTCC
GATGCTGACTTGCTGGGTATTATATGTGTGCCCAATAGAAAGAGAACAATTGACCCGGTTATTGCAAGGA
AAATTTCAAGTCTTGTAAAAGCATATAAAAATAGTTCAGGCACTCCGAAATACTTGGTTGGCGTGTTTCG
TAATCAACCTAAGGAGGATGTTTTGGCTCTGGTCAATGATTACGGCATTGATATCGTCCAACTGCATGGA
GATGAGTCGTGGCAAGAATACCAAGAGTTCCTCGGTTTGCCAGTTATTAAAAGACTCGTATTTCCAAAAG
ACTGCAACATACTACTCAGTGCAGCTTCACAGAAACCTCATTCGTTTATTCCCTTGTTTGATTCAGAAGC
AGGTGGGACAGGTGAACTTTTGGATTGGAACTCGATTTCTGACTGGGTTGGAAGGCAAGAGAGCCCCGAA
AGCTTACATTTTATGTTAGCTGGTGGACTGACGCCAGAAAATGTTGGTGATGCGCTTAGATTAAATGGCG
TTATTGGTGTTGATGTAAGCGGAGGTGTGGAGACAAATGGTGTAAAAGACTCTAACAAAATAGCAAATTT
CGTCAAAAATGCTAAGAAATAGGTTATTACTGAGTAGTATTTATTTAAGTATTGTTTGTGCACTTGCCTA
TGCGGTGTGAAATACCGCACAGATGCGTAAGGAGAAAATACCGCATCAGGAAATTGTAAACGTTAATATT
TTGTTAAAATTCGCGTTAAATTTTTGTTAAATCAGCTCATTTTTTAACCAATAGGCCGAAATCGGCAAAA
TCCCTTATAAATCAAAAGAATAGACCGAGATAGGGT
[37 nt withheld, positions 1367-1403]
AAAGAACGTGGACTCCAACGTCAAAGG
[49 nt withheld, positions 1431-1479]
T
[91 nt withheld, positions 1481-1571]
G
[124 nt withheld, positions 1573-1696]
CGCGCCATTCGCCATTCAGGCTGCGCAACTGTTGGGAAGGGCGATCGGTGCGGGCCTCTTCGCTATTACG
CCAGCTGGCGAAAGGGGGATGTGCTGCAAGGCGATTAAGTTGGGTAACGCCAGGGTTTTCCCAGTCACGA
CGTTGTAAAACGACGGCCAGTGAGCGCGCGTAATACGACTCACTATAGGGCGAATTGGGTACCGGGCCCC
CCCTCGAGCATGTACTTTCCGCCTAACTACCATCACCTGTCTTTATTTATTCCGCTGACAGATATGCACA
ACCAATTATCGTCTCTTGAAAGCTTTTTAGACGTGATTGCTGTTATTTGGCACGTTGTTAGTATTTAAGC
TTATTCGGGTTTGCATTGATATTTGCCCGAGCAGAAATCTCCTTCTCGATGAGTTAGAACTGAAACATCT
CTTCAATTACTTATACATAATAAACATAGAAAGCCAGGACCTGTCATCATGAATAAGGATGAAAAGAAAG
AAAGAACCCTGTCGATGTTACTTCTGAAAATAAAAAATGGCAATACAGCGAGTAGGAGGACTTCTATGCG
GATTTTAACCGATAAAGCTGTTACATTTGGTCCAGAAATGATATTTAACCGCTTATTGCCCATATTACTA
GACAGAAGTTTGGAAGACCAGGAAAGACATCTAATGATCAAGACCATAGATCGCGTCCTTTACCAGCTAG
GAGATTTAACAAAACCTTACGTTCACAAAATACTTGTAGTAGCTGCCCCATTGCTAATAGATGAAGATCC
AATGGTTCGTTCAACAGGCCAGGAGATAATCACCAATCTGTCTACAGTCGCTGGCCTAAAAACCATTCTA
ACAGTAATGAGACCTGATATTGAGAATGAGGATGAGTATGTTAGAAATGTAACTTCAAGAGCGGCGGCTG
TGGTGGCAAAAGCCCTTGGTGTTAATCAATTGCTTCCTTTCATCAATGCAGCATGCCACTCACGGAAGTC
TTGGAAAGCAAGGCATACTGGCATAAAAATTGTGCAGCAAATAGGTATACTTTTGGGAATAGGTGTCTTG
AATCATCTTACTGGGCTGATGAGTTGTATCAAAGACTGCCTAATGGATGATCACGTTCCGGTGCGAATTG
TTACAGCACATACTTTATCAACACTAGCAGAAAATTCTTATCCATATGGTATCGAAGTTTTCAACGTTGT
ACTGGAGCCATTATGGAAGGGTATAAGAAGTCATCGTGGTAAAGTGCTATCTTCTTTTTTAAAAGCTGTT
GGATCTATGATCCCATTGATGGACCCAGAGTATGCCGGTTATTATACCACAGAAGCAATGAGAATAATTA
GACGTGAATTCGACTCTCCCGATGATGAAATGAAAAAGACCATTCTTTTAGTATTACAAAAATGTAGCGC
TGTAGAATCCATAACGCCAAAATTTCTGAGAGAAGAAATCGCGCCAGAATTCTTTCAAAAATTTTGGGTC
AGACGAGTGGCATTGGATAGACCATTAAACAAAGTTGTTACATATACTACTGTTACATTAGCAAAGAAAT
TAGGTTGTTCTTATACCATTGATAAATTATTAACACCATTGAGAGATGAAGCTGAGCCGTTCAGAACAAT
GGCTGTCCATGCTGTTACTAGAACAGTAAACTTATTAGGGACAGCAGATTTAGATGAGAGATTAGAAACG
AGGCTTATTGATGCGCTCTTGATAGCATTTCAAGAACAAACAAATAGTGATTCTATAATCTTTAAAGGGT
TTGGGGCAGTGACGGTGTCACTTGACATCCGTATGAAACCGTTTTTAGCACCCATTGTGAGTACGATTTT
AAATCATTTAAAGCATAAAACTCCCTTGGTTCGTCAACATGCAGCAGATCTATGTGCCATACTAATACCA
GTCATCAAGAACTGTCACGAATTCGAAATGTTGAATAAATTGAACATTATATTGTATGAATCCTTAGGCG
AAGTATATCCAGAGGTATTAGGTTCTATAATCAACGCTATGTACTGTATTACTAGCGTAATGGATTTGGA
TAAACTACAACCTCCTATTAATCAAATTTTACCAACCTTAACTCCAATTTTAAGAAACAAGCATAGAAAA
GTCGAAGTAAACACTATCAAATTTGTTGGACTTATTGGTAAATTAGCACCTACCTATGCACCTCCTAAAG
AATGGATGAGAATATGTTTTGAACTATTAGAACTTTTGAAAAGTACAAATAAAGAAATAAGAAGATCAGC
AAATGCCACGTTTGGATTCATTGCTGAAGCAATTGGACCTCACGATGTTCTTGTTGCGTTATTGAACAAT
TTAAAGGTTCAAGAACGTCAGTTACGTGTATGCACGGCTGTTGCTATCGGTATCGTTGCTAAAGTGTGTG
GTCCTTACAACGTGCTGCCAGTAATCATGAATGAATACACAACACCAGAGACTAATGTTCAAAACGGTGT
TCTCAAGGCCATGTCATTCATGTTTGAGTACATTGGTAACATGTCTAAGGATTACATATACTTCATAACA
CCATTATTAGAAGATGCACTCACCGATAGGGATTTAGTTCATCGTCAGACAGCGTCGAACGTAATAACCC
ACTTAGCTTTAAACTGTTCAGGTACAGGTCACGAAGATGCCTTCATTCATTTAATGAATCTTCTAATACC
CAATATTTTTGAAACTTCACCACATGCTATTATGCGTATTTTAGAAGGTTTGGAGGCACTGAGTCAAGCT
CTTGGCCCTGGACTATTCATGAACTACATATGGGCAGGATTGTTCCATCCAGCGAAGAATGTAAGGAAAG
CATTTTGGAGGGTGTATAATAACATGTACGTAATGTACCAGGACGCCATGGTACCTTTTTACCCCGTTAC
ACCAGACAACAATGAAGAATATATAGAAGAACTGGATTTAGTTCTGTGAATATATATAGAGCATATAAAT
AACCACAACTTGTAAGAATATTTTACTTGACACACCTATATCATCACGTCACGATGCCTTCATAGATTAT
GATGAAATATAAACAGAACCTGCTATTGGAAAAAAAAGGGCAGGAAAAAATTTTGTGAAAGTGAGTAAAA
GAAAGATGAAGAGCGAGACATGGATAATAAGAAATAGATGTCACTAATGGACAATTGGAAGACTGATATG
GAAAGTTACGATGAAGGAGGAGCTCCCAGCTTTTGTTCCCTTTAGTGAGGGTTAATTGCGCGCTTGGCGT
AATCATGGTCATAGCTGTTTCCTGTGTGAAATTGTTATCCGCTCACAATTCCACACAACATAGGAGCCGG
AAGCATAAAGTGTAAAGCCTGGGGTGCCTAATGAGTGAGGTAACTCACATTAATTGCGTTGCGCTCACTG
CCCGCTTTCCAGTCGGGAAACCTGTCGTGCCAGCTGCATTAATGAATCGGCCAACGCGCGGGGAGAGGCG
GTTTGCGTATTGGGCGCTCTTCCGCTTCCTCGCTCACTGACTCGCTGCGCTCGGTCGTTCGGCTGCGGCG
AGCGGTATCAGCTCACTCAAAGGCGGTAATACGGTTATCCACAGAATCAGGGGATAACGCAGGAAAGAAC
ATGTGAGCAAAAGGCCAGCAAAAGGCCAGGAACCGTAAAAAGGCCGCGTTGCTGGCGTTTTTCCATAGGC
TCCGCCCCCCTGACGAGCATCACAAAAATCGACGCTCAAGTCAGAGGTGGCGAAACCCGACAGGACTATA
AAGATACCAGGCGTTTCCCCCTGGAAGCTCCCTCGTGCGCTCTCCTGTTCCGACCCTGCCGCTTACCGGA
TACCTGTCCGCCTTTCTCCCTTCGGGAAGCGTGGCGCTTTCTCATAGCTCACGCTGTAGGTATCTCAGTT
CGGTGTAGGTCGTTCGCTCCAAGCTGGGCTGTGTGCACGAACCCCCCGTTCAGCCCGACCGCTGCGCCTT
ATCCGGTAACTATCGTCTTGAGTCCAACCCGGTAAGACACGACTTATCGCCACTGGCAGCAGCCACTGGT
AACAGGATTAGCAGAGCGAGGTATGTAGGCGGTGCTACAGAGTTCTTGAAGTGGTGGCCTAACTACGGCT
ACACTAGAAGGACAGTATTTGGTATCTGCGCTCTGCTGAAGCCAGTTACCTTCGGAAAAAGAGTTGGTAG
CTCTTGATCCGGCAAACAAACCACCGCTGGTAGCGGTGGTTTTTTTGTTTGCAAGCAGCAGATTACGCGC
AGAAAAAAAGGATCTCAAGAAGATCCTTTGATCTTTTCTACGGGGTCTGACGCTCAGTGGAACGAAAACT
CACGTTAAGGGATTTTGGTCATGAGATTATCAAAAAGGATCTTCACCTAGATCCTTTTAAATTAAAAATG
AAGTTTTAAATCAATCTAAAGTATATATGAGTAAACTTGGTCTGACAGTTACCAATGCTTAATCAGTGAG
GCACCTATCTCAGCGATCTGTCTATTTCGTTCATCCATAGTTGCCTGACTCCCCGTCGTGTAGATAACTA
CGATACGGGAGGGCTTACCATCTGGCCCCAGTGCTGCAATGATACCGCGAGACCCACGCTCACCGGCTCC
AGATTTATCAGCAATAAACCAGCCAGCCGGAAGGGCCGAGCGCAGAAGTGGTCCTGCAACTTTATCCGCC
TCCATCCAGTCTATTAATTGTTGCCGGGAAGCTAGAGTAAGTAGTTCGCCAGTTAATAGTTTGCGCAACG
TTGTTGCCATTGCTACAGGCATCGTGGTGTCACGCTCGTCGTTTGGTATGGCTTCATTCAGCTCCGGTTC
CCAACGATCAAGGCGAGTTACATGATCCCCCATGTTGTGCAAAAAAGCGGTTAGCTCCTTCGGTCCTCCG
ATCGTTGTCAGAAGTAAGTTGGCCGCAGTGTTATCACTCATGGTTATGGCAGCACTGCATAATTCTCTTA
CTGTCATGCCATCCGTAAGATGCTTTTCTGTGACTGGTGAGTACTCAACCAAGTCATTCTGAGAATAGTG
TATGCGGCGACCGAGTTGCTCTTGCCCGGCGTCAATACGGGATAATACCGCGCCACATAGCAGAACTTTA
AAAGTGCTCATCATTGGAAAACGTTCTTCGGGGCGAAAACTCTCAAGGATCTTACCGCTGTTGAGATCCA
GTTCGATGTAACCCACTCGTGCACCCAACTGATCTTCAGCATCTTTTACTTTCACCAGCGTTTCTGGGTG
AGCAAAAACAGGAAGGCAAAATGCCGCAAAAAAGGGAATAAGGGCGACACGGAAATGTTGAATACTCATA
CTCTTCCTTTTTCAATATTATTGAAGCATTTATCAGGGTTATTGTCTCATGAGCGGATACATATTTGAAT
GTATTTAGAAAAATAAACAAATAGGGGTTCCGCGCACATTTCCCCGAAAAGTGCCACCTGGGTCCTTTTC
ATCACGTGCTATAAAAATAATTATAATTTAAATTTTTTAATATAAATATATAAATTAAAAATAGAAAGTA
AAAAAAGAAATTAAAGAAAAAATAGTTTTTGTTTTCCGAAGATGTAAAAGACTCTAGGGGGATCGCCAAC
AAATACTACCTTTTATCTTGCTCTTCCTGCTCTCAGGTATTAATGCCGAATTGTTTCATCTTGTCTGTGT
AGAAGACCACACACGAAAATCCTGTGATTTTACATTTTACTTATCGTTAATCGAATGTATATCTATTTAA
TCTGCTTTTCTTGTCTAATAAATATATATGTAAAGTACGCTTTTTGTTGAAATTTTTTAAACCTTTGTTT
ATTTTTTTTTCTTCATTCCGTAACTCTTCTACCTTCTTTATTTACTTTCTAAAATCCAAATACAAAACAT
AAAAATAAATAAACACAGAGTAAATTCCCAAATTATTCCATCATTAAAAGATACGAGGCGCGTGTAAGTT
ACAGGCAAGCGATCCGTCCTAAGAAACCATTATTATCATGACATTAACCTATAAAAATAGGCGTATCACG
AGGCCCTTTCGTC
Features (pLannotate 1.2.2; 20 found; start..end, strand, type, name):
    137..186     +  misc_feature   bom (fragment): basis of mobility region from pBR322
    187..467     +  promoter       TRP1 promoter: S. cerevisiae TRP1
    468..1142    +  CDS            TRP1: phosphoribosylanthranilate isomerase, required for tryptophan biosynthesis; S. cerevisiae TRP1; yeast auxotrophic marker
   1189..1240    +  misc_feature   bom (fragment): basis of mobility region from pBR322
   1241..1696    -  rep_origin     f1 ori (sequence partly withheld): f1 bacteriophage origin of replication; arrow indicates direction of (+) strand synthesis
   1704..1859    -  CDS            lacZα (fragment): LacZα fragment of β-galactosidase; lacZ fragment
   1867..1885    +  promoter       T7 promoter: promoter for bacteriophage T7 RNA polymerase
   1894..1914    -  misc_feature   MCS (fragment): pBluescript multiple cloning site
   2165..4612    +  CDS            HSH155 (fragment): SF3B1_YEAST - Experimental evidence at protein level: Swiss-Prot protein existence level 1. Contacts pre-mRNA on both sides of the branch site early in spliceosome assembly. From Saccharomyces cerevisiae (strain ATCC 204508 / S288c) (Baker's yeast).
   4814..4867    +  CDS            ABZ2 (fragment): PABC_YEAST - Experimental evidence at protein level: Swiss-Prot protein existence level 1. Converts 4-amino-4-deoxychorismate into 4-aminobenzoate (PABA) and pyruvate. From Saccharomyces cerevisiae (strain ATCC 204508 / S288c) (Baker's yeast).
   4885..4903    -  promoter       T3 promoter: promoter for bacteriophage T3 RNA polymerase
   4948..4964    -  protein_bind   lac operator: The lac repressor binds to the lac operator to inhibit transcription in E. coli. This inhibition can be relieved by adding lactose or isopropyl-β-D-thiogalactopyranoside (IPTG). lac repressor encoded by lacI
   4972..5002    -  promoter       lac promoter: promoter for the E. coli lac operon
   5017..5038    -  protein_bind   CAP binding site: CAP binding activates transcription in the presence of cAMP. E. coli catabolite activator protein
   5051..5143    -  CDS            lacI (fragment): lac repressor; lacI; The lac repressor binds to the lac operator to inhibit transcription in E. coli. This inhibition can be relieved by adding lactose or isopropyl-β-D-thiogalactopyranoside (IPTG).
   5326..5914    -  rep_origin     ori: high-copy-number ColE1/pMB1/pBR322/pUC origin of replication
   6085..6945    -  CDS            AmpR: β-lactamase; bla; confers resistance to ampicillin, carbenicillin, and related antibiotics
   6946..7050    -  promoter       AmpR promoter: bla
   7087..7590    +  misc_feature   CEN/ARS: S. cerevisiae CEN6 centromere fused to an autonomously replicating sequence
   7659..35      +  CDS            rop (fragment) (across the origin): Rop protein, which maintains plasmids at low copy number; rop
