>Addgene plasmid #111990 | Hsh155 157-972 | addgene full sequence | sequence record 213704 | Addgene NGS Result
GTAAAACGACGGCCAGTGAGCGCGCGTAATACGACTCACTATAGGGCGAATTGGGTACCGGGCCCCCCCC
TCGAGCATGTACTTTCCGCCTAACTACCATCACCTGTCTTTATTTATTCCGCTGACAGATATGCACAACC
AATTATCGTCTCTTGAAAGCTTTTTAGACGTGATTGCTGTTATTTGGCACGTTGTTAGTATTTAAGCTTA
TTCGGGTTTGCATTGATATTTGCCCGAGCAGAAATCTCCTTCTCGATGAGTTAGAACTGAAACATCTCTT
CAATTACTTATACATAATAAACATAGAAAGCCAGGACCTGTCATCATGAAAAGGATGAAAAGAAAGAAAG
AACCCTGTCGATGTTACTTCTGAAAATAAAAAATGGCAATACAGCGAGTAGGAGGACTTCTATGCGGATT
TTAACCGATAAAGCTGTTACATTTGGTCCAGAAATGATATTTAACCGCTTATTGCCCATATTACTAGACA
GAAGTTTGGAAGACCAGGAAAGACATCTAATGATCAAGACCATAGATCGCGTCCTTTACCAGCTAGGAGA
TTTAACAAAACCTTACGTTCACAAAATACTTGTAGTAGCTGCCCCATTGCTAATAGATGAAGATCCAATG
GTTCGTTCAACAGGCCAGGAGATAATCACCAATCTGTCTACAGTCGCTGGCCTAAAAACCATTCTAACAG
TAATGAGACCTGATATTGAGAATGAGGATGAGTATGTTAGAAATGTAACTTCAAGAGCGGCGGCTGTGGT
GGCAAAAGCCCTTGGTGTTAATCAATTGCTTCCTTTCATCAATGCAGCATGCCACTCACGGAAGTCTTGG
AAAGCAAGGCATACTGGCATAAAAATTGTGCAGCAAATAGGTATACTTTTGGGAATAGGTGTCTTGAATC
ATCTTACTGGGCTGATGAGTTGTATCAAAGACTGCCTAATGGATGATCACGTTCCGGTGCGAATTGTTAC
AGCACATACTTTATCAACACTAGCAGAAAATTCTTATCCATATGGTATCGAAGTTTTCAACGTTGTACTG
GAGCCATTATGGAAGGGTATAAGAAGTCATCGTGGTAAAGTGCTATCTTCTTTTTTAAAAGCTGTTGGAT
CTATGATCCCATTGATGGACCCAGAGTATGCCGGTTATTATACCACAGAAGCAATGAGAATAATTAGACG
TGAATTCGACTCTCCCGATGATGAAATGAAAAAGACCATTCTTTTAGTATTACAAAAATGTAGCGCTGTA
GAATCCATAACGCCAAAATTTCTGAGAGAAGAAATCGCGCCAGAATTCTTTCAAAAATTTTGGGTCAGAC
GAGTGGCATTGGATAGACCATTAAACAAAGTTGTTACATATACTACTGTTACATTAGCAAAGAAATTAGG
TTGTTCTTATACCATTGATAAATTATTAACACCATTGAGAGATGAAGCTGAGCCGTTCAGAACAATGGCT
GTCCATGCTGTTACTAGAACAGTAAACTTATTAGGGACAGCAGATTTAGATGAGAGATTAGAAACGAGGC
TTATTGATGCGCTCTTGATAGCATTTCAAGAACAAACAAATAGTGATTCTATAATCTTTAAAGGGTTTGG
GGCAGTGACGGTGTCACTTGACATCCGTATGAAACCGTTTTTAGCACCCATTGTGAGTACGATTTTAAAT
CATTTAAAGCATAAAACTCCCTTGGTTCGTCAACATGCAGCAGATCTATGTGCCATACTAATACCAGTCA
TCAAGAACTGTCACGAATTCGAAATGTTGAATAAATTGAACATTATATTGTATGAATCCTTAGGCGAAGT
ATATCCAGAGGTATTAGGTTCTATAATCAACGCTATGTACTGTATTACTAGCGTAATGGATTTGGATAAA
CTACAACCTCCTATTAATCAAATTTTACCAACCTTAACTCCAATTTTAAGAAACAAGCATAGAAAAGTCG
AAGTAAACACTATCAAATTTGTTGGACTTATTGGTAAATTAGCACCTACCTATGCACCTCCTAAAGAATG
GATGAGAATATGTTTTGAACTATTAGAACTTTTGAAAAGTACAAATAAAGAAATAAGAAGATCAGCAAAT
GCCACGTTTGGATTCATTGCTGAAGCAATTGGACCTCACGATGTTCTTGTTGCGTTATTGAACAATTTAA
AGGTTCAAGAACGTCAGTTACGTGTATGCACGGCTGTTGCTATCGGTATCGTTGCTAAAGTGTGTGGTCC
TTACAACGTGCTGCCAGTAATCATGAATGAATACACAACACCAGAGACTAATGTTCAAAACGGTGTTCTC
AAGGCCATGTCATTCATGTTTGAGTACATTGGTAACATGTCTAAGGATTACATATACTTCATAACACCAT
TATTAGAAGATGCACTCACCGATAGGGATTTAGTTCATCGTCAGACAGCGTCGAACGTAATAACCCACTT
AGCTTTAAACTGTTCAGGTACAGGTCACGAAGATGCCTTCATTCATTTAATGAATCTTCTAATACCCAAT
ATTTTTGAAACTTCACCACATGCTATTATGCGTATTTTAGAAGGTTTGGAGGCACTGAGTCAAGCTCTTG
GCCCTGGACTATTCATGAACTACATATGGGCAGGATTGTTCCATCCAGCGAAGAATGTAAGGAAAGCATT
TTGGAGGGTGTATAATAACATGTACGTAATGTACCAGGACGCCATGGTACCTTTTTACCCCGTTACACCA
GACAACAATGAAGAATATATAGAAGAACTGGATTTAGTTCTGTGAATATATATAGAGCATATAAATAACC
ACAACTTGTAAGAATATTTTACTTGACACACCTATATCATCACGTCACGATGCCTTCATAGATTATGATG
AAATATAAACAGAACCTGCTATTGGAAAAAAAAGGGCAGGAAAAAATTTTGTGAAAGTGAGTAAAAGAAA
GATGAAGAGCGAGACATGGATAATAAGAAATAGATGTCACTAATGGACAATTGGAAGACTGATATGGAAA
GTTACGATGAAGGAGGAGCTCCAGCTTTTGTTCCCTTTAGTGAGGGTTAATTGCGCGCTTGGCGTAATCA
TGGTCATAGCTGTTTCCTGTGTGAAATTGTTATCCGCTCACAATTCCACACAACATACGAGCCGGAAGCA
TAAAGTGTAAAGCCTGGGGTGCCTAATGAGTGAGCTAACTCACATTAATTGCGTTGCGCTCACTGCCCGC
TTTCCAGTCGGGAAACCTGTCGTGCCAGCTGCATTAATGAATCGGCCAACGCGCGGGGAGAGGCGGTTTG
CGTATTGGGCGCTCTTCCGCTTCCTCGCTCACTGACTCGCTGCGCTCGGTCGTTCGGCTGCGGCGAGCGG
TATCAGCTCACTCAAAGGCGGTAATACGGTTATCCACAGAATCAGGGGATAACGCAGGAAAGAACATGTG
AGCAAAAGGCCAGCAAAAGGCCAGGAACCGTAAAAAGGCCGCGTTGCTGGCGTTTTTCCATAGGCTCCGC
CCCCCTGACGAGCATCACAAAAATCGACGCTCAAGTCAGAGGTGGCGAAACCCGACAGGACTATAAAGAT
ACCAGGCGTTTCCCCCTGGAAGCTCCCTCGTGCGCTCTCCTGTTCCGACCCTGCCGCTTACCGGATACCT
GTCCGCCTTTCTCCCTTCGGGAAGCGTGGCGCTTTCTCATAGCTCACGCTGTAGGTATCTCAGTTCGGTG
TAGGTCGTTCGCTCCAAGCTGGGCTGTGTGCACGAACCCCCCGTTCAGCCCGACCGCTGCGCCTTATCCG
GTAACTATCGTCTTGAGTCCAACCCGGTAAGACACGACTTATCGCCACTGGCAGCAGCCACTGGTAACAG
GATTAGCAGAGCGAGGTATGTAGGCGGTGCTACAGAGTTCTTGAAGTGGTGGCCTAACTACGGCTACACT
AGAAGAACAGTATTTGGTATCTGCGCTCTGCTGAAGCCAGTTACCTTCGGAAAAAGAGTTGGTAGCTCTT
GATCCGGCAAACAAACCACCGCTGGTAGCGGTGGTTTTTTTGTTTGCAAGCAGCAGATTACGCGCAGAAA
AAAAGGATCTCAAGAAGATCCTTTGATCTTTTCTACGGGGTCTGACGCTCAGTGGAACGAAAACTCACGT
TAAGGGATTTTGGTCATGAGATTATCAAAAAGGATCTTCACCTAGATCCTTTTAAATTAAAAATGAAGTT
TTAAATCAATCTAAAGTATATATGAGTAAACTTGGTCTGACAGTTACCAATGCTTAATCAGTGAGGCACC
TATCTCAGCGATCTGTCTATTTCGTTCATCCATAGTTGCCTGACTCCCCGTCGTGTAGATAACTACGATA
CGGGAGGGCTTACCATCTGGCCCCAGTGCTGCAATGATACCGCGAGACCCACGCTCACCGGCTCCAGATT
TATCAGCAATAAACCAGCCAGCCGGAAGGGCCGAGCGCAGAAGTGGTCCTGCAACTTTATCCGCCTCCAT
CCAGTCTATTAATTGTTGCCGGGAAGCTAGAGTAAGTAGTTCGCCAGTTAATAGTTTGCGCAACGTTGTT
GCCATTGCTACAGGCATCGTGGTGTCACGCTCGTCGTTTGGTATGGCTTCATTCAGCTCCGGTTCCCAAC
GATCAAGGCGAGTTACATGATCCCCCATGTTGTGCAAAAAAGCGGTTAGCTCCTTCGGTCCTCCGATCGT
TGTCAGAAGTAAGTTGGCCGCAGTGTTATCACTCATGGTTATGGCAGCACTGCATAATTCTCTTACTGTC
ATGCCATCCGTAAGATGCTTTTCTGTGACTGGTGAGTACTCAACCAAGTCATTCTGAGAATAGTGTATGC
GGCGACCGAGTTGCTCTTGCCCGGCGTCAATACGGGATAATACCGCGCCACATAGCAGAACTTTAAAAGT
GCTCATCATTGGAAAACGTTCTTCGGGGCGAAAACTCTCAAGGATCTTACCGCTGTTGAGATCCAGTTCG
ATGTAACCCACTCGTGCACCCAACTGATCTTCAGCATCTTTTACTTTCACCAGCGTTTCTGGGTGAGCAA
AAACAGGAAGGCAAAATGCCGCAAAAAAGGGAATAAGGGCGACACGGAAATGTTGAATACTCATACTCTT
CCTTTTTCAATATTATTGAAGCATTTATCAGGGTTATTGTCTCATGAGCGGATACATATTTGAATGTATT
TAGAAAAATAAACAAATAGGGGTTCCGCGCACATTTCCCCGAAAAGTGCCACCTGGGTCCTTTTCATCAC
GTGCTATAAAAATAATTATAATTTAAATTTTTTAATATAAATATATAAATTAAAAATAGAAAGTAAAAAA
AGAAATTAAAGAAAAAATAGTTTTTGTTTTCCGAAGATGTAAAAGACTCTAGGGGGATCGCCAACAAATA
CTACCTTTTATCTTGCTCTTCCTGCTCTCAGGTATTAATGCCGAATTGTTTCATCTTGTCTGTGTAGAAG
ACCACACACGAAAATCCTGTGATTTTACATTTTACTTATCGTTAATCGAATGTATATCTATTTAATCTGC
TTTTCTTGTCTAATAAATATATATGTAAAGTACGCTTTTTGTTGAAATTTTTTAAACCTTTGTTTATTTT
TTTTTCTTCATTCCGTAACTCTTCTACCTTCTTTATTTACTTTCTAAAATCCAAATACAAAACATAAAAA
TAAATAAACACAGAGTAAATTCCCAAATTATTCCATCATTAAAAGATACGAGGCGCGTGTAAGTTACAGG
CAAGCGATCCGTCTAAGAAACCATTATTATCATGACATTAACCTATAAAAATAGGCGTATCACGAGGCCC
TTTCGTCTCGCGCGTTTCGGTGATGACGGTGAAAACCTCTGACACATGCAGCTCCCGGAGACGGTCACAG
CTTGTCTGTAAGCGGATGCCGGGAGCAGACAAGCCCGTCAGGGCGCGTCAGCGGGTGTTGGCGGGTGTCG
GGGCTGGCTTAACTATGCGGCATCAGAGCAGATTGTACTGAGAGTGCACCATAGATCACGACATTACTAT
ATATATAATATAGGAAGCATTTAATAGAACAGCATCGTAATATATGTGTACTTTGCAGTTATGACGCCAG
ATGGCAGTAGTGGAAGATATTCTTTATTGAAAAATAGCTTGTCACCTTACGTACAATCTTGATCCGGAGC
TTTTCTTTTTTTGCCGATTAAGAATTAATTCGGTCGAAAAAAGAAAAGGAGAGGGCCAAGAGGGAGGGCA
TTGGTGACTATTGAGCACGTGAGTATACGTGATTAAGCACACAAAGGCAGCTTGGAGTATGTCTGTTATT
AATTTCACAGGTAGTTCTGGTCCATTGGTGAAAGTTTGCGGCTTGCAGAGCACAGAGGCCGCAGAATGTG
CTCTAGATTCCGATGCTGACTTGCTGGGTATTATATGTGTGCCCAATAGAAAGAGAACAATTGACCCGGT
TATTGCAAGGAAAATTTCAAGTCTTGTAAAAGCATATAAAAATAGTTCAGGCACTCCGAAATACTTGGTT
GGCGTGTTTCGTAATCAACCTAAGGAGGATGTTTTGGCTCTGGTCAATGATTACGGCATTGATATCGTCC
AACTGCATGGAGATGAGTCGTGGCAAGAATACCAAGAGTTCCTCGGTTTGCCAGTTATTAAAAGACTCGT
ATTTCCAAAAGACTGCAACATACTACTCAGTGCAGCTTCACAGAAACCTCATTCGTTTATTCCCTTGTTT
GATTCAGAAGCAGGTGGGACAGGTGAACTTTTGGATTGGAACTCGATTTCTGACTGGGTTGGAAGGCAAG
AGAGCCCCGAAAGCTTACATTTTATGTTAGCTGGTGGACTGACGCCAGAAAATGTTGGTGATGCGCTTAG
ATTAAATGGCGTTATTGGTGTTGATGTAAGCGGAGGTGTGGAGACAAATGGTGTAAAAGACTCTAACAAA
ATAGCAAATTTCGTCAAAAATGCTAAGAAATAGGTTATTACTGAGTAGTATTTATTTAAGTATTGTTTGT
GCACTTGCCGATCTATGCGGTGTGAAATACCGCACAGATGCGTAAGGAGAAAATACCGCATCAGGAAATT
GTAAGCGTTAATATTTTGTTAAAATTCGCGTTAAATTTTTGTTAAATCAGCTCATTTTTTAACCAATAGG
CCGAAATCGGCAAAATCCCTTATAAATCAAAAGAATAGACCGAGATAGGGT
[37 nt withheld, positions 7192-7228]
AAAGAACGTGGACTCCAACGTCAAAGG
[49 nt withheld, positions 7256-7304]
T
[91 nt withheld, positions 7306-7396]
G
[124 nt withheld, positions 7398-7521]
CCATTCGCCATTCAGGCTGCGCAACTGTTGGGAAGGGCGATCGGTGCGGGCCTCTTCGCTATTACGCCAG
CTGGCGAAAGGGGGATGTGCTGCAAGGCGATTAAGTTGGGTAACGCCAGGGTTTTCCCAGTCACGACGTT
Features (pLannotate 1.2.2; 19 found; start..end, strand, type, name):
     27..45      +  promoter       T7 promoter: promoter for bacteriophage T7 RNA polymerase
    331..2772    +  CDS            HSH155 (fragment): SF3B1_YEAST - Experimental evidence at protein level: Swiss-Prot protein existence level 1. Contacts pre-mRNA on both sides of the branch site early in spliceosome assembly. From Saccharomyces cerevisiae (strain ATCC 204508 / S288c) (Baker's yeast).
   2974..3027    +  CDS            ABZ2 (fragment): PABC_YEAST - Experimental evidence at protein level: Swiss-Prot protein existence level 1. Converts 4-amino-4-deoxychorismate into 4-aminobenzoate (PABA) and pyruvate. From Saccharomyces cerevisiae (strain ATCC 204508 / S288c) (Baker's yeast).
   3044..3062    -  promoter       T3 promoter: promoter for bacteriophage T3 RNA polymerase
   3107..3123    -  protein_bind   lac operator: The lac repressor binds to the lac operator to inhibit transcription in E. coli. This inhibition can be relieved by adding lactose or isopropyl-β-D-thiogalactopyranoside (IPTG). lac repressor encoded by lacI
   3131..3161    -  promoter       lac promoter: promoter for the E. coli lac operon
   3176..3197    -  protein_bind   CAP binding site: CAP binding activates transcription in the presence of cAMP. E. coli catabolite activator protein
   3210..3302    -  CDS            lacI (fragment): lac repressor; lacI; The lac repressor binds to the lac operator to inhibit transcription in E. coli. This inhibition can be relieved by adding lactose or isopropyl-β-D-thiogalactopyranoside (IPTG).
   3485..4073    -  rep_origin     ori: high-copy-number ColE1/pMB1/pBR322/pUC origin of replication
   4244..5104    -  CDS            AmpR: β-lactamase; bla; confers resistance to ampicillin, carbenicillin, and related antibiotics
   5105..5209    -  promoter       AmpR promoter: bla
   5246..5749    +  misc_feature   CEN/ARS: S. cerevisiae CEN6 centromere fused to an autonomously replicating sequence
   5817..5852    +  CDS            rop (fragment): Rop protein, which maintains plasmids at low copy number; rop
   5954..6003    +  misc_feature   bom (fragment): basis of mobility region from pBR322
   6141..6288    +  promoter       TRP1 promoter: S. cerevisiae TRP1
   6289..6963    +  CDS            TRP1: phosphoribosylanthranilate isomerase, required for tryptophan biosynthesis; S. cerevisiae TRP1; yeast auxotrophic marker
   7014..7065    +  misc_feature   bom (fragment): basis of mobility region from pBR322
   7093..7521    -  rep_origin     f1 ori (sequence partly withheld): f1 bacteriophage origin of replication; arrow indicates direction of (+) strand synthesis
   7525..19      -  CDS            lacZα (fragment) (across the origin): LacZα fragment of β-galactosidase; lacZ fragment
