[The description below was written by a language model from this plasmid's Addgene catalogue record and pLannotate feature annotations shown in this document.]
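Description:
Hsh155 157-972 is a yeast–E. coli shuttle plasmid built on the pRS414 backbone, a low-copy centromeric vector. In Saccharomyces cerevisiae it is maintained through a CEN6/ARS element and selected by the TRP1 auxotrophic marker, expressed from its own promoter. In E. coli it replicates from a high-copy ColE1/pUC-type origin and is selected with ampicillin through the β-lactamase gene. The backbone also carries the usual pBluescript-derived features: an f1 origin for single-stranded DNA production, an interrupted lacZα fragment with the lac promoter and operator, and T7 and T3 phage promoters flanking the cloning region.

The insert, about 2.45 kb, encodes an N-terminally truncated form of Hsh155 comprising amino acids 157 to 972. Hsh155 is the budding yeast counterpart of SF3b1, a spliceosomal protein that contacts the pre-mRNA on both sides of the branch site early in spliceosome assembly. Neither feature table annotates a yeast promoter for this coding sequence. Roughly 300 bp of unannotated sequence lies upstream of it, and a short fragment of ABZ2 is annotated downstream, which suggests that some yeast genomic flanking sequence was carried along, but the record does not state what drives expression. No epitope tags or reporters are annotated.

The depositor sequence and the repository's sequencing result differ by only two nucleotides in length and show the same feature set and arrangement. The associated study concerns functional analysis of Hsh155/SF3b1 interactions with the U2 snRNA/branch site duplex, so the plasmid is suited to testing in yeast how loss of the N-terminal region affects Hsh155 function.
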