Addgene plasmid #111990: Hsh155 157-972
Purpose: Truncated Hsh155 (aa 157-972)
Depositing lab: Aaron Hoskins. Depositing organization: University of Wisconsin, Madison. Publication: Functional Analysis of Hsh155/SF3b1 Interactions with the U2 snRNA/Branch Site Duplex. Carrocci TJ, Paulson JC, Hoskins AA. RNA. 2018 May 11. pii: rna.065664.118. doi: 10.1261/rna.065664.118. PubMed 29752352.
Backbone
  Vector backbone: pRS414
  Backbone manufacturer: ATCC
  Backbone size w/o insert (bp): 5208
  Total vector size (bp): 7659
  Vector type: Bacterial Expression, Yeast Expression
  Selectable markers: TRP1
Growth in bacteria
  Bacterial resistance: Ampicillin, 100 μg/mL
  Growth temperature: 37°C
  Growth strain: DH5alpha
  Copy number: Unknown
Gene/Insert
  Gene/Insert name: Hsh155 157-972 (alt name: pAAH0935)
  Species: S. cerevisiae (budding yeast)
  Insert size (bp): 2451
  Mutation: 157-972 truncation
Terms and licenses: Academic/Nonprofit Terms; Industry Terms: Not Available to Industry
How to cite: Hsh155 157-972 was a gift from Aaron Hoskins (Addgene plasmid # 111990 ; http://n2t.net/addgene:111990 ; RRID:Addgene_111990)
